>Addgene plasmid #200781 | pJH4609 | addgene full sequence | sequence record 432469 | Addgene NGS Result
AAGCTTGGGCTGCAGCATGCGGCCGCAAAAGGTTGCTTTACCGAGACGTGACGGGACACTCCTTATCAGC
GATCTAACTTTGTATGGAACTTTTCACAACTCTGGATGCTGGCGATCGTAAATCGTACTGCTCCAAATGT
CTAGAACTTTAAAGACAATAAAAAGCCGCAAAAGTATTTGTAAAAAATCAAAGAAAATAGTTTATATCGA
AAATTAAGTATCAAGACCTTTTTAGAAGAATGGCCTTGTATGATTTGTGAGTTGACATCTTCTGATTCTA
AAGATGCGTAAACTTTGAAACTGAATAAACCCCTCTTTCATATTCAAAAGACCTAAATTCTTGTAACACA
ACATCCAAAATTGTACGTGACAACTGGAATAATGACTGATTTTCACTATAGCCTCCTATTTCGGTTGTTT
TGTTTATTTGTTTATTCATTAATATTTTCATAATAATGAAATTATCGAGGGTCTTTAACACTTTTGAGCA
CATAGAGCTCTCATGTGACGTCAAAGTTGGTTTTGAAACCTCGTGTGGTACTTCTTATTCTTTTTTTCTT
CGGTCGATCGGAACAATTCAATTAAAACTAATGCACATACATCCCCTTTTCTACCACTCCACCATCTTCT
TCTTCTCTTTTTCTTCTTCCAACACACGAAGATTCTGATTCTGATTCCATCATGACGTGTTGATGAAAGA
AGGAAACCAAGTAGTAGCAGAAGTAAAAAGAGGAGGAAAAAAGTTTTTTGGAAGGAAAAAGGAAAAAGCA
ATTTGATTTTGGAGAAGATTCTTCCCCTTCTCACTACCATCCCACAAAATTTCTTGCGGAGGCTTAATCT
TTTCCTGCAAAATAAGATAAATTGGATGCGCGAATTCCGTGTCATTTGCACAAGGGCAACAGAAATCGAG
TACCAAGAGTTCATAAACTTTTCTTGTTTCAATGTAAAAACAAATGAACATTTAGACAGAAATTCCAATA
AACCACCAAATTTGAATTTCCTTAAACATCTCATATATGGACACGGCTAACAAGGTCCTCTTGCAAATAT
AATAGGTTTCATTCGGAAGTCATAGGACGAGCTGAAAGGGTTCCCTTGGAAGACAAAAATTATTAAAGAC
TAAAAACGACTGCTCCAGGTAGGTAGACAGGGGAAGGCATGTCAAAGTGATTGCCTATAACGGAAGTCCT
AGAAAATGTAAAATATTATTCTACTGTTTTGTTTTATTTCATTCGATTTTCAAACACTTGTGAAGGAATC
TCGAAGTAAAATTTTCTCGAAACGGAGGTTGTAGTACAGTTGGCAAAAAGTGAGTAACTGTCTTCAGTAG
CTGTATTAGGCTAGATAATAAACTAAGCTTTATAATATCTGGTCACCCAAATTAAACAAGATTAAACGAA
GCACAAGAAATGGAGAAAAAGCAAGTAAAGACTCAGGACCAAAGGAATTCCCCGCGAAACTAGCAGACCA
AAACAATATATCTATCTTTCTCTCTAGTAATTTAAATTTCATCTGAAACTTGTACATGACCTCTCTTCCT
TCTCCACGCCTACTTCCTCCTTTTTTTTTCATTGAGGCTTCCCGAGTTGACGAAGAATCATCATGTCCAT
TAATTTTACATTAAATATTAAAAATGGGAAAACGGACATTTGTATCTCGTCATTTATCTTTCGGAAACTC
CCAGATAGTATTGCTCCTTGATCTTCTAGAAAACTTCAAGCTCAACTAAATTTACCGTACTCACGGGTAC
GGTAGCTGAGAATTTTCATGTATGAATGTTAGGACCGCCCATCGAGAACATTCCCATAACCTGTCCAGCT
ACAATAATCATCTTGAATGCTCAAAAAGCGCCCCTTTTTTCAAACGGTTTAAAAAGTTTAAAAAGTTCAA
AAAATGGTTTTAAATTATTTTTCCTTGAGAATTTGACAAAGAATAAGGTTTTATAAAAAACTAATTTTGT
TTTCAAAACAAGTAACTTCTAAAGGAAATCCTCTTTCTCCAGTATTGAATATTCCAGTGACTCTATATTT
CTGAGAATTTATTTTTGACCTTCGACATTTTCAAAATATTTTCTAGTTTCTCAAGGCGTTCTTTTGTATC
AATAAGCCAAACGTGTGTAAGTGTGTAAGTGGAAGGCAAAATATGTTGGTGTAGAAAATACTATACCTCG
GCACGAGCTGACTAGACTCAGGTAACAAAAAGCTGTAAAAACAAGTGAATTTTGCTACGCAAACCTGTTT
AAGACTTTCTGAATTAAACACTCTCACCAAATATTTTTTTTAAGATTGAAGATACTTGACGATCTCTTTT
TGAAACTTTCATAAAACTTCTTGTTCATAAAATCTATTGTACACCCAAAATAAAATCTCTGTTTATTTCA
TCATTGCTCACTAAAAACTCTCCCATTGATTTGTCAATGCTTTGATTCTAGTTAATTAGACTTAAACAGA
AGAGGCAGGGGAAAAGGAAAAAAGGATTAGGGAATTCTTTGAAACCGCTTTGTTTGTGGTCAGAGTTCGT
GTCAATCTGAAAATAATTCCCATGAAAATGACGGAAAATGTGAAGAACGGAGAATTAAATTTCACCTGTA
ATTTTTAATGGTATATACGACATGAATTATGCATAGCAGGTTTGTTGATTTTTTCAAGGTCTCGCCTCTA
GGAATTTTGTTTCAAGAATTGAACAACTTTGTAGAGGAAAAACATGGAAACAGTAGAAAGCTAGAATGTT
TTAATGATCATATATATCTTGTAAATGTAAAAAGTTTAGACTTTCAAGAAAGCAAATTTTCTACTCAAAA
CTCAAAATATGAATACGATCCGGTGGCAGATCTTTGTTGAATTGTTGAAATGTTGGATACTTTTTGTTTC
TTCCTTGTGATTTTCCAGGTTATACAAACTTTCCTGATTTTTGAAGAGTTTATCGATAACATGATGTATT
TTCGAAAGTTTGTTGAAACTCATCAAAGTTTACCGCAGTCGATTGAAAATTGATAAGTTCATGGCCAAAA
ACTGTGCAACCTTCCTCCTTTGAAGATTTCAAGTCTTCAGCTTTCCTTGTCTGGCATGGAGCACTCCTAT
TCCTGAGGTCGCAGTTGATTTTTTGCAAGTTTTTCCTCAATCTCATTAAGATTATCCCACTACCCGGGAT
AACTTCGTATAGCATACATTATACGAAGTTATATGGTCTCCAAGGGAGAGGAGCTCTTCACCGGAGTCGT
CCCAATCCTCGTCGAGCTCGACGGAGACGTCAACGGACACAAGTTCTCCGTCCGTGGAGAGGGAGAGGGA
GACGCCACCAACGGAAAGCTCACCCTCAAGTTCATCTGCACCACCGGAAAGCTCCCAGTCCCAGTAAGTT
TAAACATATATATACTAACTAACCCTGATTATTTAAATTTTCAGTGGCCAACCCTCGTCACCACCCTCTC
CCACGGAGTCCAGTGCTTCGCCCGTTACCCAGACCACATGAAGCAGCACGACTTCTTCAAGTCCGCCATG
CCAGAGGGATACGTCCAGGAGCGTACCATCTTCTTCAAGGACGACGGAACCTACAAGAGTAAGTTTAAAC
ATGATTTTACTAACTAACTAATCTGATTTAAATTTTCAGCCCGTGCCGAGGTCAAGTTCGAGGGAGACAC
CCTCGTCAACCGTATCGAGCTCAAGGGAGTCGACTTCAAGGAGGACGGAAACATCCTCGGACACAAGCTC
GAGTACAACTTCAACTCCCACAACATCTACATCATGGCCGTCAAGCAGAAGAACGGAATCAAGGTAAGTT
TAAACATGATTTTACTAACTAACTAATCTGATTTAAATTTTCAGGTCAACTTCAAGATCCGTCACAACGT
CGAGGACGGATCCGTCCAGCTCGCCGACCACTACCAGCAGAACACCCCAATCGGAGACGGACCAGTCCTC
CTCCCAGACTCCCACTACCTCTCCACCCAGTCCGTCCTCTCCAAGGACCCAAACGAGAAGCGTGACCACA
TGGTCCTCCTCGAGTTCCGTACCGCCGCCGGAATCACCCTCGGAATGGACGAGCTCTACAAGTGATAAAT
GCAAAATCCTTTCAAGCATTCCCTTCTTCTCTATCACTCTTCTTTCTTTTTGTCAAAAAATTCTCTCGCT
AATTTATTTGCTTTTTTAATGTTATTATTTTATGACTTTTTATAGTCACTGAAAAGTTTGCATCTGAGTG
AAGTGAATGCTATCAAAATGTGATTCTGTCTGATGTACTTTCACAATCTCTCTTCAATTCCATTTTGAAG
TGCTTTAAACCCGAAAGGTTGAGAAAAATGCGAGCGCTCAAATATTTGTATTGTGTTCGTTGAGTGACCC
AACAAAAAGAGGAAACTTTATTGTGCCGCCAAGAAAAAAGTCTCAATAACTTCGTATAGCATACATTATA
CGAAGTTATGCTAGCATGGCCTCCCAGGTCGTGTACGGCGAGTGGGCCAGCACCCACACAGAGTGCTACA
ACATGAGCAGGATCGACAGCACCTTCGTGAGCCTGCTGCAGCTGGTGTGGGCCGTGGTGAGCGGATGCCA
GACCATCTTCATGATCAGCAGGGCCCCCAAGGTGCCCTGGGAGAGCGTGTACCTGCCCTTCGTGGAGTCC
ATCACATACGCCCTGGCCAGCACCGGCAATGGCACACTGCAGATGAGGGACGGCAGGTTCTTTCCCTGGT
CCAGGATGGCCAGCTGGCTGTGCACATGCCCCATTATGCTGGGCCAGATCTCCAACATGGCTCTGGTGAA
GTACAAGAGCATCCCTCTGAACCCCATCGCCCAGGCCGCCAGCATTATCAGGGTGGTGATGGGCATTACC
GCTACCATCTCCCCCGCCGAGTACATGAAGTGGCTGTTCTTCTTCTTCGGCGCTACCTGCCTGGTCTTCG
AATACAGCGTGGTGTTCACCATCTTCCAGGTGGGACTGTACGGCTTCGAGTCCGTGGGCACCCCTCTGGC
CCAGAAGGTGGTGGTGAGGATCAAGATGCTGAGGCTGATCTTCTTCATCGCCTGGACCATGTTCCCCATC
GTGTGGCTGATTTCCCCCACCGGCGTGTGCGTGATCCACGAGAACGTGAGCGCCATCCTGTATCTGCTCG
CCGACGGCCTGTGCAAGAACACCTACGGCGTGATCCTGTGGTCCACCGCCTGGGGAGTGCTCGAGGGAAA
GTGGGACCCGGCTTGCCTCCCTGGCCAGGAGAAGCCTGAGGCCGACGACCCCTTCGGACTGAACCACGAG
AAGAATGCCCCCCCCAACGACGAGGTCAACATCAGAATGTTCGGCAGGGCGGCCGCCGCGGTACCGGGAG
GAGGAACCATGGTCTCAAAGGGTGAAGAAGATAACATGGCAATTATTAAAGAGTTTATGCGTTTCAAGGT
GCATATGGAGGGATCTGTCAATGGGCATGAGTTTGAAATTGAAGGTGAAGGAGAAGGCCGACCATATGAG
GGAACACAAACCGCAAAACTAAAGGTAAGTTTAAACATATATATACTAACTAACCCTGATTATTTAAATT
TTCAGGTAACTAAAGGCGGACCATTACCATTCGCCTGGGACATCCTCTCTCCACAGTTCATGTATGGAAG
TAAAGCTTATGTTAAACATCCGGCAGATATACCAGATTATTTGAAACTTTCATTCCCGGAGGGTTTTAAG
TGGGAACGCGTAATGAATTTTGAAGACGGAGGAGTTGTTACAGTGACGCAAGACTCAAGGTAAGTTTAAA
CAGTTCGGTACTAACTAACCATACATATTTAAATTTTCAGCCTCCAAGATGGAGAATTTATTTATAAAGT
CAAACTTCGAGGAACGAATTTCCCCTCGGATGGATCTGTTATGCAGAAGAAGACTATGGGATGGGAAGCT
TCAAGTGAAAGAATGTACCCTGAAGACGGTGCTCTTAAGGGAGAGATTAAACAACGTCTTAAATTGAAAG
ATGGAGGACATTACGATGCTGAGGTAAGTTTAAACATGATTTTACTAACTAACTAATCTGATTTAAATTT
TCAGGTGAAGACAACTTACAAAGCCAAAAAACCAGTTCAGCTGCCAGGAGCGTACAATGTTAATATTAAA
CTGGATATCACCTCCCACAACGAGGATTACACTATCGTTGAGCAATATGAAAGAGCTGAAGGGCGGCACT
CGACAGGTGGCATGGATGAATTGTATAAGTTCTGCTACGAGAACGAGGTCTAAGAATTCCAACTGAGCGC
CGGTCGCTACCATTACCAACTTGTCTGGTGTCAAAAATAATAGGGGCCGCTGTCATCAGAGTAAGTTTAA
ACTGAGTTCTACTAACTAACGAGTAATATTTAAATTTTCAGCATCTCGCGCCCGTGCCTCTGACTTCTAA
GTCCAATTACTCTTCAACATCCCTACATGCTCTTTCTCCCTGTGCTCCCACCCCCTATTTTTGTTATTAT
CAAAAAACTTCTCTTAATTTCTTTGTTTTTTAGCTTCTTTTAAGTCACCTCTAACAATGAAATTGTGTAG
ATTCAAAAATAGAATTAATTCGTAATAAAAAGTCGAAAAAAATTGTGCTCCCTCCCCCCATTAATAATAA
TTCTATCCCAAAATCTACACAATGTTCTGTGTACACTTCTTATGTTTTTTACTTCTGATAAATTTTTTTG
AAACATCATAGAAAAAACCGCACACAAAATACCTTATCATATGTTACGTTTCAGTTTATGACCGCAATTT
TTATTTCTTCGCACGTCTGGGCCTCTCATGACGTCAAATCATGCTCATCGTGAAAAAGTTTTGGAGTATT
TTTGGAATTTTTCAATCAAGTGAAAGTTTATGAAATTAATTTTCCTGCTTTTGCTTTTTGGGGTTTCCCC
TATTGTTTGTCAAGATTTCGAGGACGGCGTTTTTCTTGCTAAAATCACAAGTATTGATGAGCACGATGCA
AGAAAGATCGGAAGAAGGTTTGGGTTTGAGGCTCAGTGGAAGGTGAGTAGAAGTTGATAATTTGAAAGTG
GAGTAGTGTCTATGGGGTTTTTGCCTTAAATGACAGAATACATTCCCAATATACCAAACATAACTGTTTC
CTACTAGTCGGCCGTACGGGCCCTTTCGTCTCGCGCGTTTCGGTGATGACGGTGAAAACCTCTGACACAT
GCAGCTCCCGGAGACGGTCACAGCTTGTCTGTAAGCGGATGCCGGGAGCAGACAAGCCCGTCAGGGCGCG
TCAGCGGGTGTTGGCGGGTGTCGGGGCTGGCTTAACTATGCGGCATCAGAGCAGATTGTACTGAGAGTGC
ACCATATGCGGTGTGAAATACCGCACAGATGCGTAAGGAGAAAATACCGCATCAGGCGGCCTTAAGGGCC
TCGTGATACGCCTATTTTTATAGGTTAATGTCATGATAATAATGGTTTCTTAGACGTCAGGTGGCACTTT
TCGGGGAAATGTGCGCGGAACCCCTATTTGTTTATTTTTCTAAATACATTCAAATATGTATCCGCTCATG
AGACAATAACCCTGATAAATGCTTCAATAATATTGAAAAAGGAAGAGTATGAGTATTCAACATTTCCGTG
TCGCCCTTATTCCCTTTTTTGCGGCATTTTGCCTTCCTGTTTTTGCTCACCCAGAAACGCTGGTGAAAGT
AAAAGATGCTGAAGATCAGTTGGGTGCACGAGTGGGTTACATCGAACTGGATCTCAACAGCGGTAAGATC
CTTGAGAGTTTTCGCCCCGAAGAACGTTTTCCAATGATGAGCACTTTTAAAGTTCTGCTATGTGGCGCGG
TATTATCCCGTATTGACGCCGGGCAAGAGCAACTCGGTCGCCGCATACACTATTCTCAGAATGACTTGGT
TGAGTACTCACCAGTCACAGAAAAGCATCTTACGGATGGCATGACAGTAAGAGAATTATGCAGTGCTGCC
ATAACCATGAGTGATAACACTGCGGCCAACTTACTTCTGACAACGATCGGAGGACCGAAGGAGCTAACCG
CTTTTTTGCACAACATGGGGGATCATGTAACTCGCCTTGATCGTTGGGAACCGGAGCTGAATGAAGCCAT
ACCAAACGACGAGCGTGACACCACGATGCCTGTAGCAATGGCAACAACGTTGCGCAAACTATTAACTGGC
GAACTACTTACTCTAGCTTCCCGGCAACAATTAATAGACTGGATGGAGGCGGATAAAGTTGCAGGACCAC
TTCTGCGCTCGGCCCTTCCGGCTGGCTGGTTTATTGCTGATAAATCTGGAGCCGGTGAGCGTGGGTCTCG
CGGTATCATTGCAGCACTGGGGCCAGATGGTAAGCCCTCCCGTATCGTAGTTATCTACACGACGGGGAGT
CAGGCAACTATGGATGAACGAAATAGACAGATCGCTGAGATAGGTGCCTCACTGATTAAGCATTGGTAAC
TGTCAGACCAAGTTTACTCATATATACTTTAGATTGATTTAAAACTTCATTTTTAATTTAAAAGGATCTA
GGTGAAGATCCTTTTTGATAATCTCATGACCAAAATCCCTTAACGTGAGTTTTCGTTCCACTGAGCGTCA
GACCCCGTAGAAAAGATCAAAGGATCTTCTTGAGATCCTTTTTTTCTGCGCGTAATCTGCTGCTTGCAAA
CAAAAAAACCACCGCTACCAGCGGTGGTTTGTTTGCCGGATCAAGAGCTACCAACTCTTTTTCCGAAGGT
AACTGGCTTCAGCAGAGCGCAGATACCAAATACTGTTCTTCTAGTGTAGCCGTAGTTAGGCCACCACTTC
AAGAACTCTGTAGCACCGCCTACATACCTCGCTCTGCTAATCCTGTTACCAGTGGCTGCTGCCAGTGGCG
ATAAGTCGTGTCTTACCGGGTTGGACTCAAGACGATAGTTACCGGATAAGGCGCAGCGGTCGGGCTGAAC
GGGGGGTTCGTGCACACAGCCCAGCTTGGAGCGAACGACCTACACCGAACTGAGATACCTACAGCGTGAG
CTATGAGAAAGCGCCACGCTTCCCGAAGGGAGAAAGGCGGACAGGTATCCGGTAAGCGGCAGGGTCGGAA
CAGGAGAGCGCACGAGGGAGCTTCCAGGGGGAAACGCCTGGTATCTTTATAGTCCTGTCGGGTTTCGCCA
CCTCTGACTTGAGCGTCGATTTTTGTGATGCTCGTCAGGGGGGCGGAGCCTATGGAAAAACGCCAGCAAC
GCGGCCTTTTTACGGTTCCTGGCCTTTTGCTGGCCTTTTGCTCACATGTTCTTTCCTGCGTTATCCCCTG
ATTCTGTGGATAACCGTATTACCGCCTTTGAGTGAGCTGATACCGCTCGCCGCAGCCGAACGACCGAGCG
CAGCGAGTCAGTGAGCGAGGAAGCGGAAGAGCGCCCAATACGCAAACCGCCTCTCCCCGCGCGTTGGCCG
ATTCATTAATGCAGCTGGCACGACAGGTTTCCCGACTGGAAAGCGGGCAGTGAGCGCAACGCAATTAATG
TGAGTTAGCTCACTCATTAGGCACCCCAGGCTTTACACTTTATGCTTCCGGCTCGTATGTTGTGTGGAAT
TGTGAGCGGATAACAATTTCACACAGGAAACAGCTATGACCATGATTACGCCAAGCTGTAAGTTTAAACA
TGATCTTACTAACTAACTATTCTCATTTAAATTTTCAGAGCTTAAAAATGGCTGAAATCACTCACAACGA
TGGATACGCTAACAACTTGGAAATGAAAT
Features (pLannotate 1.2.2; 15 found; start..end, strand, type, name):
   3149..3182    +  protein_bind   loxP: Cre-mediated recombination occurs in the 8-bp core sequence (GCATACAT). Cre recombinase
   3183..4052    +  CDS            EBFP2: EBFP2 is a basic (constitutively fluorescent) blue fluorescent protein published in 2007, derived from Aequorea victoria. It is reported to be a rapidly-maturing monomer with moderate acid sensitivity.
   4059..4382    +  terminator     tbb-2 terminator: tbb-2; transcription terminator for the C. elegans tubulin beta-2 gene
   4386..4419    +  protein_bind   loxP: Cre-mediated recombination occurs in the 8-bp core sequence (GCATACAT). Cre recombinase
   5329..6189    +  CDS            mCherry: mCherry is a basic (constitutively fluorescent) red fluorescent protein published in 2004, derived from Discosoma sp.. It is reported to be a very rapidly-maturing monomer with low acid sensitivity.
   6820..6972    +  CDS            aex-5 (fragment): AEX5_CAEEL - Also known as kpc-3 From Caenorhabditis elegans.
   7100..7135    +  CDS            rop (fragment): Rop protein, which maintains plasmids at low copy number; rop
   7237..7336    +  misc_feature   bom (fragment): basis of mobility region from pBR322
   7434..7538    +  promoter       AmpR promoter: bla
   7539..8399    +  CDS            AmpR: β-lactamase; bla; confers resistance to ampicillin, carbenicillin, and related antibiotics
   8570..9158    +  rep_origin     ori: high-copy-number ColE1/pMB1/pBR322/pUC origin of replication
   9341..9433    +  CDS            lacI (fragment): lac repressor; lacI; The lac repressor binds to the lac operator to inhibit transcription in E. coli. This inhibition can be relieved by adding lactose or isopropyl-β-D-thiogalactopyranoside (IPTG).
   9446..9467    +  protein_bind   CAP binding site: CAP binding activates transcription in the presence of cAMP. E. coli catabolite activator protein
   9482..9512    +  promoter       lac promoter: promoter for the E. coli lac operon
   9520..9536    +  protein_bind   lac operator: The lac repressor binds to the lac operator to inhibit transcription in E. coli. This inhibition can be relieved by adding lactose or isopropyl-β-D-thiogalactopyranoside (IPTG). lac repressor encoded by lacI
