[The description below was written by a language model from this plasmid's Addgene catalogue record and pLannotate feature annotations shown in this document.]
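Description:
pJH4609 is a C. elegans expression plasmid built on a pBluescript-type (pBSK) backbone and designed for Cre-dependent, cell-restricted optogenetic silencing. It is propagated in E. coli as a high-copy plasmid through a ColE1/pUC-type origin and selected with ampicillin via the β-lactamase gene. Short remnants of lac regulatory sequence, rop and bom are also detected in the backbone, but they play no role in the worm cassette.

The payload is driven by the pdf-1 promoter, which the record describes as active in AVB and other neurons. The promoter itself is not annotated in the feature table and presumably occupies the unannotated region upstream of the first loxP site. Downstream lies a floxed "stop" cassette: two loxP sites in the same orientation flank an EBFP2 coding sequence followed by the tbb-2 terminator. Without Cre, pdf-1-expressing cells make blue fluorescent protein and transcription ends before the downstream gene. Where Cre is supplied, typically from a second promoter with overlapping expression, the EBFP2-terminator unit is excised and the promoter instead drives GtACR2 fused at its C terminus to mCherry, followed by the unc-54 3′ UTR. GtACR2 is a light-gated anion channelrhodopsin used to inhibit neurons. It is not annotated either, but the gap between the second loxP and mCherry matches the stated insert size. The catalogue lists the insert species as C. elegans, which appears to reflect the expression host rather than the origin of the channel. The switch from blue to red fluorescence marks recombined cells, allowing intersectional targeting of light-driven silencing to neurons such as AVB in studies of motor circuit function.
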