Addgene plasmid #200781: pJH4609
Purpose: Ppdf-1 LoxP EBFP LoxP GtACR2 mCherry unc-54 3' UTR C.elegans AVB and other neurons expression of GtACR2 RFP
Depositing lab: Mei Zhen. Publication: A tonically active master neuron modulates mutually exclusive motor states at two timescales. Meng J, Ahamed T, Yu B, Hung W, Ei Mouridi S, Wang Z, Zhang Y, Wen Q, Boulin T, Gao S, Zhen M. Sci Adv. 2024 Apr 12;10(15):eadk0002. doi: 10.1126/sciadv.adk0002. Epub 2024 Apr 10. PubMed 38598630.
Backbone
  Vector backbone: pBSK
  Backbone manufacturer: stratagene
  Backbone size w/o insert (bp): 8806
  Total vector size (bp): 9688
  Vector type: Worm Expression
Growth in bacteria
  Bacterial resistance: Ampicillin, 100 μg/mL
  Growth temperature: 37°C
  Growth strain: DH5alpha
  Copy number: High Copy
Gene/Insert
  Gene/Insert name: GtACR2
  Species: C. elegans (nematode)
  Insert size (bp): 882
  Promoter: Ppdf-1
  Tag / fusion protein: mCherry (C terminal on insert)
  Cloning method: Gibson Cloning
  Sequencing primers: 5′ ATAGCATACATTATACGAAGTTATgctagcATGGCCTCCCAGGTCGTGTACGGCGAGT; 3′ CCATGGTTCCTCCTCCcGGTACCgcGGCGGCCGCCCTGCCGAACATTCTGATGTTG
Terms and licenses: Academic/Nonprofit Terms; Industry Terms: Not Available to Industry
Depositor comments: Please visit for https://www.biorxiv.org/content/10.1101/2021.09.21.461278v4 bioRxiv preprint.
How to cite: pJH4609 was a gift from Mei Zhen (Addgene plasmid # 200781 ; http://n2t.net/addgene:200781 ; RRID:Addgene_200781)
